Addgene plasmid #223048: rag2:METTL1-S27A_CE_pISceI
Purpose: Express METTL1-S27A gene in mesenchymal lineage of Zebrafish.
Depositing lab: Alejandro Gutierrez. Depositing organization: Boston Children's Hospital. Publication: A methyltransferase-independent role for METTL1 in tRNA aminoacylation and oncogenic transformation. Ali RH, Orellana EA, Lee SH, Chae YC, Chen Y, Clauwaert J, Kennedy AL, Gutierrez AE, Papke DJ, Valenzuela M, Silverman B, Falzetta A, Ficarro SB, Marto JA, Fletcher CDM, Perez-Atayde A, Alcindor T, Shimamura A, Prensner JR, Gregory RI, Gutierrez A. Mol Cell. 2025 Mar 6;85(5):948-961.e11. doi: 10.1016/j.molcel.2025.01.003. Epub 2025 Jan 31. PubMed 39892392.
Backbone
  Vector backbone: Rag2 plasmid
  Backbone size w/o insert (bp): 12500
  Vector type: Express the insert(gene) in mesenchymal lineage of Zebrafish.
Growth in bacteria
  Bacterial resistance: Ampicillin, 100 μg/mL
  Growth temperature: 37°C
  Growth strain: NEB Stable
  Copy number: Low Copy
Gene/Insert
  Gene/Insert name: METTL1-S27A
  Species: H. sapiens (human)
  Insert size (bp): 828
  Mutation: S27A
  Entrez Gene: METTL1 (a.k.a. C12orf1, TRM8, TRMT8, YDL201w)
  Promoter: Rag2
  Cloning method: Restriction Enzyme; 5′ cloning site BamHi (unknown if destroyed); 3′ cloning site Clai (unknown if destroyed)
  Sequencing primers: 5′ CTGTGGTAAAGCCATGGTTG
Terms and licenses: Academic/Nonprofit Terms; Industry Terms: Not Available to Industry
How to cite: rag2:METTL1-S27A_CE_pISceI was a gift from Alejandro Gutierrez (Addgene plasmid # 223048 ; http://n2t.net/addgene:223048 ; RRID:Addgene_223048)
