[The description below was written by a language model from this plasmid's Addgene catalogue record and pLannotate feature annotations shown in this document.]
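Description:
rag2:METTL1-S27A_CE_pISceI is a zebrafish transgenesis plasmid designed to express a point mutant of human METTL1, a tRNA methyltransferase, under control of the rag2 promoter. The catalogue entry describes this promoter as directing expression in the mesenchymal lineage of zebrafish. The backbone is pBluescript-like, as shown by the annotated T3 and T7 promoters, lac promoter/operator, lacZα and multiple cloning site fragments, and f1 origin. It is propagated in E. coli through a ColE1/pUC-type origin with ampicillin selection from the AmpR (β-lactamase) cassette. The record lists it as low copy, despite the pUC-type origin. The sequenced plasmid is about 12.5 kb.

The 828 bp METTL1 coding sequence carries the S27A substitution and was cloned between BamHI and ClaI sites. It is followed by SV40 polyadenylation signal sequences. The roughly 5.9 kb upstream of the coding sequence has no annotated features; it presumably holds the rag2 regulatory region named in the catalogue fields, although the feature table does not confirm this. An EGFP coding sequence lies downstream on the opposite strand. Its promoter falls in an unannotated stretch and is not stated in the record, so the purpose of this reporter cassette, possibly what "CE" in the name refers to, cannot be specified. The "pISceI" in the name suggests flanking I-SceI meganuclease sites, which are commonly used to improve genomic integration after embryo injection, but none are annotated. The associated publication concerns a methyltransferase-independent role for METTL1 in tRNA aminoacylation and oncogenic transformation, so the plasmid is probably used to test the S27A variant in a zebrafish tumour model.
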