Features (pLannotate 1.2.2; 22 found; start..end, strand, type, name):
   5908..6735    +  CDS            METTL1: TRMB_HUMAN - Also known as C12orf1 From Homo sapiens (Human).
   6748..6866    -  polyA_signal   SV40 poly(A) signal (fragment): SV40 polyadenylation signal
   6899..6980    -  polyA_signal   SV40 poly(A) signal: SV40 polyadenylation signal
   7003..7086    -  CDS            large T antigen (fragment): large T antigen from SV40 (simian virus 40)
   7102..7234    +  polyA_signal   SV40 poly(A) signal: SV40 polyadenylation signal
   7239..7256    +  promoter       T7 promoter (fragment): promoter for bacteriophage T7 RNA polymerase
   7285..8001    -  CDS            EGFP: EGFP is a basic (constitutively fluorescent) green fluorescent protein published in 1996, derived from Aequorea victoria. It is reported to be a rapidly-maturing weak dimer with moderate acid sensitivity.
   9088..9171    -  CDS            large T antigen (fragment): large T antigen from SV40 (simian virus 40)
   9182..9204    -  misc_feature   MCS (fragment): pBluescript multiple cloning site
   9223..9244    -  misc_feature   MCS (fragment): pBluescript multiple cloning site
   9253..9271    -  promoter       T7 promoter: promoter for bacteriophage T7 RNA polymerase
   9279..9434    +  CDS            lacZα (fragment): LacZα fragment of β-galactosidase; lacZ fragment
   9465..9893    -  rep_origin     f1 ori (sequence partly withheld): f1 bacteriophage origin of replication; arrow indicates direction of (+) strand synthesis
   9920..10024   +  promoter       AmpR promoter: bla
  10025..10885   +  CDS            AmpR: β-lactamase; bla; confers resistance to ampicillin, carbenicillin, and related antibiotics
  11056..11644   +  rep_origin     ori: high-copy-number ColE1/pMB1/pBR322/pUC origin of replication
  11827..11919   +  CDS            lacI (fragment): lac repressor; lacI; The lac repressor binds to the lac operator to inhibit transcription in E. coli. This inhibition can be relieved by adding lactose or isopropyl-β-D-thiogalactopyranoside (IPTG).
  11932..11953   +  protein_bind   CAP binding site: CAP binding activates transcription in the presence of cAMP. E. coli catabolite activator protein
  11968..11998   +  promoter       lac promoter: promoter for the E. coli lac operon
  12002..12024   +  protein_bind   lac operator (fragment): The lac repressor binds to the lac operator to inhibit transcription in E. coli. This inhibition can be relieved by adding lactose or isopropyl-β-D-thiogalactopyranoside (IPTG). lac repressor encoded by lacI
  12067..12085   +  promoter       T3 promoter: promoter for bacteriophage T3 RNA polymerase
  12098..12117   -  misc_feature   MCS (fragment): pBluescript multiple cloning site
>Addgene plasmid #223048 | rag2:METTL1-S27A_CE_pISceI | addgene full sequence | sequence record 443354 | Addgene NGS Result
TCACTGTTCTTCAGGCACTCGTGGTTACGGGTTTTTGTTTTGCACTCTTGCACACACATCTCTCGGCCTC
CAAAACAAACACACAACTGCACGAGGGCTCGAAGCCCCCACCGAAAAACAAAAACATTATGCTAATGAGG
AAGGCACAGCTGTTCCCTTCTTCACTCTCTCTCTCGTTCTTTCAACAACAGTCGCCTAATTTCTCTCGTT
CCTTTAAAGAGCCGCCAAGCAGAAACAGTTAATGCAAATATAAGCCTGCGGGAAATAAGGAGAATTTTTA
CAAAATCCGAGCTTCCCCTCCTGCCAAAATGTGATGTGTGACTCACGCATTCGATATTTGGTGTAATGAG
AGTGAATCATTCTGCTCCACACCGAACCCGATGCCACAGACCACTCAGATGCACACCGAGGAGACTATTT
TAACAGCACATTACATCCAGACTGTCACAGATGCATTACCAAGAGTGTGATTTCAGTGTCGAATGCAGGT
CTTAAAGGAAAATCTGTTGCGATTGCATGTGCGCTAACTAGACACGACCAACGAATGGGAACAATCTGTG
AAATATTATACAATCACAGGCAATTAAAAGATGTTTAAAGTTCAATTTAGTTTTAATTAATATGTTATAT
AAAACTAATCTGTTTTAAATGTATATTTATGATTTTAGCTTTAGCTAGCCTCTTGACCAGCAGCTGAAGT
GTCCGGCAAGTACCTAAAAGGGAGACCACATGGGAAAGCTAGGTTGCTCCCGGAAGAGGTGTTAGTAAAC
CAGCAGGTCTACCTGTGGTCTGTGTGGGTCCTAATGCCCCAGTATAAACCAGCAGGTCAACCTGTGGTCT
GTGTGGGTCCTAATGCCCCAGTATAAACCAGCAGGTCTACCTGTGGTCTGTGTGGGTCCTAATGCCCNNN
NNNNNNNNNNNNNNNNNNNNNNNNNNNNNNNNNNNNNNNNNNNNNNNNNNNNNNNNNNNNNNNNNNNNNN
NNNNNNNNNNNNNNNNNNNNNNNNNNNCTACCTGTGGTCTGTGTGGGTCCTAATGCCCCAGTATAAACCA
GCAGGTCAACCTGTGGTCTGTGTGGGTCCTAATGCCCCAGTATAAACCAGCAGGTCTACCTGTGGTCTGT
GTGGGTCCTAATGCACCAGTATAAACCAGCAGGTCAACCTGTGGTCTGTGTGGGTTCTAATGCCCCAGTA
TAAACCAGCAGGTCAACCTGTGGTCTGTGTGGGTCCAAATGCCCCAGTACAAACCAGCAGGTCAACCTGT
GGTCTGTGTGGGTCCTAATGCCCCAGTATAAACCAGCAGGTCAACCTGTGGTCTGTGTGGGTCCTAATGC
CCCGGTACAAACCAGCATGTCAACCTGTGGTCTGTGTGGGTCCTAATGCCCCGGTATAAACCAGCAGATC
AACCTGTGGTCTGTGTGGGTCCTAATGCCCCAGTATAAACCAGCAGATCAACCTGTGGTCTGTGTGGGTC
CTAAAGTCCCAGGATAAACCAGCATGTCAACCTGTGGTCTGTGTGGGTCCTAATGCCCCGGTATAAACCA
GCAGATCAACCTGTGGTCTGTGTGGGTCCTAATGCCCCAGGATAAACCAGCAGGTCAACCTGTGGTCTGT
GTGGGTCCTAATGCCCCAGTATAAACCAGCAGGTCAACCTGTGGTCTGTGTGGGTCCTAATGCCCCAGTA
TATTGATGGAGACTCTATACTGCTCGGTGAGCTCCATCTTTCGGATAAGATGTTAAAACAAGGTCCCGAC
TCTCTGTGGTGGTAAAAAATTCCCAGGATGTCCTTCCTACCCTGGCATCCTGGACAAATTTGCTCACTGT
CCTCTGTCCATCATGGCCTCCTAACCATCCCCATATCATAATTGGCTTTATCACTCTAGCTGGGGCCGAA
ATCGCATACTTCCATTTTATGAGGTACGCTAAAATCAGTATGCGAGCCAAGTAATATGTCCGAATACTTC
CGGCGAGATTCTAGAGTGTGCATTCGATGCACGCTACGCTATTCCATGATGCCCCGTGAGAGAATTCTTG
AATCGGAGAGAAGCAACGCAACTCATGCGGGTAGGTTACGTGACGATGACATATTGGCGGATGTAGTACG
TCCAAGTTCCATTCATACTGCTCACATTCATATTTTATAGAATGTTCTTTTCCCACAGCCAAGTAGTAAG
TTTAAATTCAAATACAGTACCTACTAAGTAGTAGTAGACGGTTTCGGACGCAGCCCCTGTCTCCTCTCCA
CCAATATACTGGTGTGTAGTGTGCGGTCTGGTGCAATATGGCTGCCATCGCGTCATCCAGGTGGATGCTG
CACACTGGTGGTTGATGAGGAGATTTTGCCCAAAAAAGTGTTTTGAGTTTCCAGAAAAGCGCGATATAAA
TGTAAGGAATTATCATTAGCTTATTATAATGGAACTTTCTGGATAACTTGTGCCAGAGCTAGGGGCCATT
AAAACTTTGCCCTGGGGTACCTCAGGGAGCTGCAAGGAAGTGCTATAGGGCTAATGAAATGTTTGGGGGA
AAAAAAAAAATTTTATAAGTAAAAATAAAACTAAAATAATTAATAATTTCATTGTTGAAAATTATAGTAA
AATTGATAAACAAGATAAGCAGCATTAGTATAAAAAACTAAAAACAAACGTAATTTAAAATAATTAAATT
GTTTTAAATAAATTATACAAAATAATGTTTACAACGACACGGTGGTGCAGTAGGTAGTGCTGTCGCCAGC
AAAGCAAGAAGGTCGCTGGTTCGAGCCTCAGCTGGATCACTTGATGTTTCTGTGTGGAGCATTCGCGTGC
GTTTAACCCCAGATTAATAAAGAGACTAAGCCGAAAAGAAAATAAATGTATGAAAATGTTTACGTAAAAT
GTAAATAAATGCATGATTAATAAAATATATGAATTTTAAAGATTGAGGTAGAATTGTTTTATTATTCACA
CATTTGGTTATTTTTAATCAGTGACAACTTGTGATGCTCTTTATATTGTTTATTACGCTACTTTGAATAT
TCAGTCTCAAATTGCATGTAAATACGACTTCAAAGCAGAATTAGTTTAATTTAATTGCCTGTAAACAGTG
TTGTACTTTGATGGTGATTGTCTGATAATAATATGATTTCACTATTTAAAATTTGAAAAAAAAAAATCTG
AAAAATACTCACCGGCCACTTTATTAGGTACACCTGTCTAACTGCTTGTTAACGTAAATTTCTAATCAGC
CAATCACCAGGCAGCAACTCAGTGCATTTAGGCATGTAGACATGGTCAAGACGATCTGCTGCAGTTCAAA
GCGAGCATCAGAATGGAGAAGCAAGGTGATTTAAGTGACTTTAAACGTGACGTGTTTGTTGGTGCCAGAC
GGGCTGGTCTGAGTATTTCAGAAACTGCTGATTTACTGGGGTTTTCACACACAAACATCTCTGGGGTTTA
CAGAGAATGGTCCAAAAAAAGATAATATCCAGTGAGCGGCAGTTCTGTGGGGGCAAATGTCTTGTTGATG
CCAGAGGTCAGAGGAGAATGGCCTGACTGGTTCCAGCTGATAGAAAGGCAACAGTAATTCAAATAACCAC
TCGTTAGAACTGAGGCATGCAGAAGAGCACCTTTGAACACAACATGTCGAACCTTGAGGCGGGTGGGCTA
CAGCAGCTCAAGACCACATCGGGTGCCACTCCTGTCAGCTAAGAACAGGAAACTGAGGCTACAATTCGCA
CAGGCTCAACATAAGTAGACAATAGAAGATTGAACATTATGTTGCCTGGTCAGATGGATACATTCTACCT
TGTATCAACAGTTCAGGCTGGTGATGGTGGTGTAATGGTGTGGGGGATATATTCTTGGCACACTTTGGGC
CCATTAGTACCAATTAACCATCGTGTCAACGCCACAGCCTAACTGAGTATTGTTGCTGACCATGTTCATT
TCTTTTTGACCACAGTGTACCCATCTTCTGATGGCTACTTCCTGCAGGATAATGCACCATGTCATAAAGC
GTGAATGATCTCAGACTGGTTTCTTGAACATGACAATGAGTTCACTGTGCTCGAATGACCTCCACAGTCA
CCAGATCTCAATCCAATAGAGCGCCTTTGGGGTGTGGTAGAATGGAAGATTCGCATCCTGGATGTGCAGC
CGACAAATCTGCATGATGCTAGCATGTCAATATGGACCAAAATCTCTGAGGAATTTTCCAGTACCTGGTT
GAAATGCAAAAGGAAGGGAATCTATGCTAAGGCAAAAAGAGGTCCAACCCAGTACTAGTGGGGTGTACAT
AATAAAGTGGCCGGTGAGTGTATATTGTTAAGGATATCTAGATAATCCAAATAATTTACAGCACTATTTA
AAAAAAAAACTTTATGTCACCAAGTCTGCATTTATTTGATCACAATTACAGTCGAAAAAGCAATATCGGG
ATACATTGTTTCCATTTAAAATAACTATATTATATTTTAAATATTTTTGACAATGTTATTTCTTTAATGC
CAAAGCTAAATTGTATTCAATCTGAATTTTAGTGTCACATGATCCTTCAGAAAATATTAACACATTGCTA
AAAATGTATATTATTATCAATTTGGATTTTTTTTTTTTTTTTGTATATTAACCTATGCTATTGGTTACTA
TACAAAAGTATTACTGTGAATATATGCATATACAGAACCGTATCAAGCGCGGGGGGTGGTTGGGTTATGT
CCCCATTTGGAAAGACCTGGAAACATTCATAATGACTAAAATTGCACGGAAAAATATAATATCTATGAGT
ATTGCTGATCAGCAGCACAAAACCAGAACTCCATATTAATAAACAGCCAATGATGCAGTGAGTTTGTGCA
TGTTTTCATTCAAACTCGTGTGATTGTGCTCAAACACCTGTTGTGAGCAGCAGTTGCAAACAGTAAACCT
CAAGAGGAGCCAGTCAACCTTCACAAACACTCAACCTCTGGCTCACTCACTAAACAATTCGCGTTAATAT
CTAAAATAAAAATTTCCAGCACCAAACAGCTCTCAGATTTCGGAGTACACTGACCAAGAGGTAAGAAGTA
ACGTTACATTACTAGGACGACTATTGTAAGACTAGATATGTAATATTTGGAAGCGTACGTGTTTTAAGTG
ACATATAGAGTAGAGGAACTGATGGAAATACGATTTGCATAATGTAAAATGATATATATTAAAATATAGG
CTACAGTAGGTAACGTGGTTTACATATAACGTTACTGTGTTAATGTAGTGCTCAGTTACTCGTGTTGACA
GTTATTATTAGTGCTTGCTAATTTGTTTGTTAATGCTTCTCTTGCGTATTTGATTACCTTCAGGCGAATC
TAAAACATATCAGATGTAGAAACGGCAGAAAAATGTTGAAGAAAATACGAGAATAGTAGCTTTTGGAGCA
CATAGAAAAGTACATCAGATAAAGCCTACCGTTTAAACGCAGACGCCGCTCTCGCACTGAATGCTGGGTA
CTGTAGTCCTTATATTGTATGCTTAATGTGCGTCTCAACGGGAAACTAGAGTTAGGAAAACTACAATTTC
CTGTGGAAAATGTTTCTGTTTTCGGGGAAACAGCGAAAGAAAGATATGGTTCCGCGTTTTTTTCTTACTT
TGAATAATAAAATAAGACCTAACTACACACTTCGCTTACTCTTATGCTAATTTGAAGCACTAGCATTCTT
TGATACAATGATAATCATTTAAACATCACAGTTATACTACAAATACTATGGTTAAACTATGTCTAGTGTA
GTGTAACACTATGGTTGCCATTGTTATCTTTAAGTTTAAGTATTATCTGTGGTAAAGCCATGGTTGGTTT
TTATAAGAGGTAATAAAATTAACATTGTACAATTAAATGACTATAAATTAATGTTTTTTTTTATTTTTTT
TACACAGCTACCTTCAAAAAGGGATCCATGGCAGCCGAGACTCGGAACGTGGCCGGAGCAGAGGCCCCAC
CGCCCCAGAAGCGCTACTACCGGCAACGTGCTCACGCGAACCCCATGGCGGACCACACGCTGCGCTACCC
TGTGAAGCCAGAGGAGATGGACTGGTCTGAGCTATACCCAGAGTTCTTCGCTCCACTCACTCAAAATCAG
AGCCACGATGACCCAAAGGATAAGAAAGAAAAGAGAGCTCAGGCCCAAGTGGAGTTTGCAGACATAGGCT
GTGGCTATGGTGGCCTGTTAGTGGAACTGTCACCGCTGTTCCCAGACACACTTATTCTGGGTCTGGAGAT
CCGGGTGAAGGTCTCAGACTATGTACAAGACCGGATTCGGGCCCTACGCGCAGCTCCTGCAGGTGGCTTC
CAGAACATCGCCTGTCTCCGTAGCAATGCCATGAAGCACCTTCCTAACTTCTTCTACAAGGGCCAGCTGA
CAAAGATGTTCTTCCTCTTCCCCGACCCACATTTCAAGCGGACAAAGCACAAGTGGCGAATCATCAGTCC
CACCCTGCTAGCAGAATATGCCTACGTGCTAAGAGTTGGGGGGCTGGTGTATACCATAACCGATGTGCTG
GAGCTACACGACTGGATGTGCACTCATTTCGAAGAGCACCCACTGTTTGAGCGTGTGCCTCTGGAGGACC
TGAGTGAAGACCCCGTTGTGGGACATCTAGGCACCTCAACTGAGGAGGGGAAGAAAGTTCTACGTAATGG
AGGGAAGAATTTCCCAGCCATCTTCCGAAGAATACAAGATCCCGTCCTCCAGGCAGTGACCTCCCAAACC
AGCCTGCCTGGTCACTGAATCGATGATGATCCAGACATGATAAGATACATTGATGAGTTTGGACAAACCA
CAACTAGAATGCAGTGAAAAAAATGCTTTATTTGTGAAATTTGTGATGCTATTGCTTTATTTGTAACCAT
TATAAGATTGATGAGTTTGGACAAACCACAACTAGAATGCAGTGAAAAAAATGCTTTATTTGTGAAATTT
GTGATGCTATTGCTTTATTTGTAACCATTATAAGCTGCAATAAACAAGTTAACAACAACAATTGCATTCA
TTTTATGTTTCAGGTTCAGGGGGAGGTGTGGGAGGTTTTTTAAAGCAAGTAAAACCTCTACAAATGTGGT
ATGGCTGATTATGATCCTCTAGATCAGATCTCTTGTTTATTGCAGCTTATAATGGTTACAAATAAAGCAA
TAGCATCACAAATTTCACAAATAAAGCATTTTTTTCACTGCATTCTAGTTGTGGTTTGTCCAAACTCATC
AATGTATCTTATCATGTCTGGATCTACGTAATACGACTCACTATAGTTCTAGAGGCTCGAGAGGGGCCGC
TTTACTTGTACAGCTCGTCCATGCCGAGAGTGATCCCGGCGGCGGTCACGAACTCCAGCAGGACCATGTG
ATCGCGCTTCTCGTTGGGGTCTTTGCTCAGGGCGGACTGGGTGCTCAGGTAGTGGTTGTCGGGCAGCAGC
ACGGGGCCGTCGCCGATGGGGGTGTTCTGCTGGTAGTGGTCGGCGAGCTGCACGCTGCCGTCCTCGATGT
TGTGGCGGATCTTGAAGTTCACCTTGATGCCGTTCTTCTGCTTGTCGGCCATGATATAGACGTTGTGGCT
GTTGTAGTTGTACTCCAGCTTGTGCCCCAGGATGTTGCCGTCCTCCTTGAAGTCGATGCCCTTCAGCTCG
ATGCGGTTCACCAGGGTGTCGCCCTCGAACTTCACCTCGGCGCGGGTCTTGTAGTTGCCGTCGTCCTTGA
AGAAGATGGTGCGCTCCTGGACGTAGCCTTCGGGCATGGCGGACTTGAAGAAGTCGTGCTGCTTCATGTG
GTCGGGGTAGCGGCTGAAGCACTGCACGCCGTAGGTCAGGGTGGTCACGAGGGTGGGCCAGGGCACGGGC
AGCTTGCCGGTGGTGCAGATGAACTTCAGGGTCAGCTTGCCGTAGGTGGCATCGCCCTCGCCCTCGCCGG
ACACGCTGAACTTGTGGCCGTTTACGTCGCCGTCCAGCTCGACCAGGATGGGCACCACCCCGGTGAACAG
CTCTTCGCCCTTGCTCACCATGGTCACTGTCTGCTTTGCTGTTGGTCTGGGCTCCTGGGTCACTGGCTTA
CTAATGGAGTCTTTATGTATGAGGACTCTTATCAATTGTTCTTCTATAAAGGTCTGCAGTGTTTCTGTTC
GTCCCCTACATGGACACCCAGAGCCTCCTAAATACAGGAGCCCTGATAACTGCACAAGTGCTCAGATTCC
AGCAGGGTGGAAATGAGATAAAGTGTGCAGATGGGGAGGGGGACGTGAATGAGAGATTTGAGGGATGAAA
AGGATGGATGAACGCATTGAAAATAGCCCCTTTCACAAAATAATACCAGTAAATTGTCATATAATTAATG
ACCAGACCTTTACCTGTAAATGATGTGATGTTCATATACAGAAGAATGCCAACAATTTACAGATGATTTT
ACAAATTCTTAATTTTCCTTTTCTAAATGGATTTGTTCACACATTATCTCTTCAAAGCAATTGAATTTTC
TGGAAAAGATTGGCTGTGTGTGTAAAAGGTGCTACTGAGGAATTTAATGTGACATGGAATGAAGCAAACA
GCAGCCTAAGACAGGATGGCAGGAAAAATGTCACATGTTTAAAATAAGAGTGAAACCAACGACCTGGACT
TATAGAGACTGTGTGTCCTTAGGCAAAGCTCTTGTACAAACAGTGCTTGTGACTGTGAAATTCGGGGTTT
GCCTGGATTGTGTTAAATGTGTGCTTGGATGTATCATAAAAAAGAATCGGTTCTCTGTATTTGACATTTT
CTGTAATTTATCTAAAGTTACAACTGGCTATGCCTGATTTTTATCACTATTGAATCAATCATTTTAAAGA
ATGTTAAGTCTGCTGATTTGGAGAGCTCATTTACATTTATTTTGAATGTCTCTTATTTAACACAACTGAT
TTAAGCTTTAGATCTGCGAAGATACGGCCACGGGTGCTCTTGATCCTGTGGCTGATTTTGGACTGTGCTG
CTCGCAGCTGCTGATGAATCACATACTTCCTCCATTTTCTTCCACTGATTGACTGTTATAATTTCCCTAA
TTTCCAGGTCAAGGTGCTGTGCATTGTGGTAATAGATGTGACATGATTGCATTCATTTTATGTTTCAGGT
TCAGGGGGAGGTGTGGGAGGTTTTTTAAAGCAAGTAAAACCTCTACAAATGTGGTATGGCTGATTATGAT
CCTCTAGATCAGATCCACTAGTTCTAGAGCGGCCATTACCCTGTTATCCCTAGGCCGCCACCGCGGTGGA
GCTCCAATTCGCCCTATAGTGAGTCGTATTACGCGCGCTCACTGGCCGTCGTTTTACAACGTCGTGACTG
GGAAAACCCTGGCGTTACCCAACTTAATCGCCTTGCAGCACATCCCCCTTTCGCCAGCTGGCGTAATAGC
GAAGAGGCCCGCACCGATCGCCCTTCCCAACAGTTGCGCAGCCTGAATGGCGAATGGAAATTGTAAGCGT
TAATATTTTGTTAAAATTCGCGTTAAATTTTTGTTAAATCAGCTCATTTTTTAACCAATAGGCCGAAATC
GGCAAAATCCCTTATAAATCAAAAGAATAGACCGAGATAGGGT
[37 nt withheld, positions 9564-9600]
AAAGAACGTGGACTCCAACGTCAAAGG
[49 nt withheld, positions 9628-9676]
T
[91 nt withheld, positions 9678-9768]
G
[124 nt withheld, positions 9770-9893]
CAGGTGGCACTTTTCGGGGAAATGTGCGCGGAACCCCTATTTGTTTATTTTTCTAAATACATTCAAATAT
GTATCCGCTCATGAGACAATAACCCTGATAAATGCTTCAATAATATTGAAAAAGGAAGAGTATGAGTATT
CAACATTTCCGTGTCGCCCTTATTCCCTTTTTTGCGGCATTTTGCCTTCCTGTTTTTGCTCACCCAGAAA
CGCTGGTGAAAGTAAAAGATGCTGAAGATCAGTTGGGTGCACGAGTGGGTTACATCGAACTGGATCTCAA
CAGCGGTAAGATCCTTGAGAGTTTTCGCCCCGAAGAACGTTTTCCAATGATGAGCACTTTTAAAGTTCTG
CTATGTGGCGCGGTATTATCCCGTATTGACGCCGGGCAAGAGCAACTCGGTCGCCGCATACACTATTCTC
AGAATGACTTGGTTGAGTACTCACCAGTCACAGAAAAGCATCTTACGGATGGCATGACAGTAAGAGAATT
ATGCAGTGCTGCCATAACCATGAGTGATAACACTGCGGCCAACTTACTTCTGACAACGATCGGAGGACCG
AAGGAGCTAACCGCTTTTTTGCACAACATGGGGGATCATGTAACTCGCCTTGATCGTTGGGAACCGGAGC
TGAATGAAGCCATACCAAACGACGAGCGTGACACCACGATGCCTGTAGCAATGGCAACAACGTTGCGCAA
ACTATTAACTGGCGAACTACTTACTCTAGCTTCCCGGCAACAATTAATAGACTGGATGGAGGCGGATAAA
GTTGCAGGACCACTTCTGCGCTCGGCCCTTCCGGCTGGCTGGTTTATTGCTGATAAATCTGGAGCCGGTG
AGCGTGGGTCTCGCGGTATCATTGCAGCACTGGGGCCAGATGGTAAGCCCTCCCGTATCGTAGTTATCTA
CACGACGGGGAGTCAGGCAACTATGGATGAACGAAATAGACAGATCGCTGAGATAGGTGCCTCACTGATT
AAGCATTGGTAACTGTCAGACCAAGTTTACTCATATATACTTTAGATTGATTTAAAACTTCATTTTTAAT
TTAAAAGGATCTAGGTGAAGATCCTTTTTGATAATCTCATGACCAAAATCCCTTAACGTGAGTTTTCGTT
CCACTGAGCGTCAGACCCCGTAGAAAAGATCAAAGGATCTTCTTGAGATCCTTTTTTTCTGCGCGTAATC
TGCTGCTTGCAAACAAAAAAACCACCGCTACCAGCGGTGGTTTGTTTGCCGGATCAAGAGCTACCAACTC
TTTTTCCGAAGGTAACTGGCTTCAGCAGAGCGCAGATACCAAATACTGTTCTTCTAGTGTAGCCGTAGTT
AGGCCACCACTTCAAGAACTCTGTAGCACCGCCTACATACCTCGCTCTGCTAATCCTGTTACCAGTGGCT
GCTGCCAGTGGCGATAAGTCGTGTCTTACCGGGTTGGACTCAAGACGATAGTTACCGGATAAGGCGCAGC
GGTCGGGCTGAACGGGGGGTTCGTGCACACAGCCCAGCTTGGAGCGAACGACCTACACCGAACTGAGATA
CCTACAGCGTGAGCTATGAGAAAGCGCCACGCTTCCCGAAGGGAGAAAGGCGGACAGGTATCCGGTAAGC
GGCAGGGTCGGAACAGGAGAGCGCACGAGGGAGCTTCCAGGGGGAAACGCCTGGTATCTTTATAGTCCTG
TCGGGTTTCGCCACCTCTGACTTGAGCGTCGATTTTTGTGATGCTCGTCAGGGGGGCGGAGCCTATGGAA
AAACGCCAGCAACGCGGCCTTTTTACGGTTCCTGGCCTTTTGCTGGCCTTTTGCTCACATGTTCTTTCCT
GCGTTATCCCCTGATTCTGTGGATAACCGTATTACCGCCTTTGAGTGAGCTGATACCGCTCGCCGCAGCC
GAACGACCGAGCGCAGCGAGTCAGTGAGCGAGGAAGCGGAAGAGCGCCCAATACGCAAACCGCCTCTCCC
CGCGCGTTGGCCGATTCATTAATGCAGCTGGCACGACAGGTTTCCCGACTGGAAAGCGGGCAGTGAGCGC
AACGCAATTAATGTGAGTTAGCTCACTCATTAGGCACCCCAGGCTTTACACTTTATGCTTCCGGCTCGTA
TGTTGTGTGGAATTGTGAGCGGATAACAATTTCACACAGGAAACAGCTATGACCATGATTACGCCAAGCG
CGCAATTAACCCTCACTAAAGGGAACAAAAGCTGGGTACCGGGCCCCCCCTCGAATTACCCTGTTATCCC
TATCGAGCAAAATCAATCCTAATGTAAAATAGTATACGTTCATCATTATAATGCAAACACTGTAGAACTG
TTGTGTTGTGCCTTGCATTTCATTCTCAGTTTCTTATCGTCTGTCTCTTTTTACGACAGAGCTAGAAAAA
ACTAGCCTTCATTTGCCATCGCCGTATGCAAATCCACTCCAGAACTCAACAGGTTTGTTCTGCGGCGGGT
GTAAGTGTGAACACCGGCATGTAAGTGCGCTTGAGCAGGAGAATAAAGCGCTCAGAGACACCGGAGGAAT
CCTTTATTTTGCGTTGCGCCTCAGGGGATTCGCTGAGCCTTCTCTTCATGGCCCTGCTCTTCAGACACAG
GTGCTCCGCTGTTTGTGTTTT
